Addgene plasmid #117484: pcDNA3.1(+)_SpyCatcher-6aa-sfCherry2(1-10)
Purpose: Expresses tandem binder (SpyCatcher002-6aa-sfCherry2(1-10)) in mammalian cells
Depositing lab: Bo Huang. Depositing organization: University of California, San Francisco (UCSF). Publication: Bright split red fluorescent proteins for the visualization of endogenous proteins and synapses. Feng S, Varshney A, Coto Villa D, Modavi C, Kohler J, Farah F, Zhou S, Ali N, Muller JD, Van Hoven MK, Huang B. Commun Biol. 2019 Sep 17;2:344. doi: 10.1038/s42003-019-0589-x. eCollection 2019. PubMed 31552297.
Backbone
  Vector backbone: pcDNA3.1(+)
  Backbone size w/o insert (bp): 5500
  Total vector size (bp): 6410
  Vector type: Mammalian Expression
Growth in bacteria
  Bacterial resistance: Ampicillin, 100 μg/mL
  Growth temperature: 37°C
  Growth strain: DH5alpha
  Copy number: High Copy
Gene/Insert
  Gene/Insert name: SpyCatcher002-6aa-sfCherry2(1-10)
  Species: Synthetic
  Insert size (bp): 990
  Promoter: CMV
  Cloning method: Gibson Cloning
  Sequencing primers: 5′ TTAAACTTAAGCTTGggcgccatggtaaccacc; 3′ CTGGACTAGTGGATCCTCAGTCCTCGTTGTGGCTGGTGAT
Terms and licenses: Academic/Nonprofit Terms; Industry Terms: Not Available to Industry
Depositor comments: Please visit https://www.biorxiv.org/content/10.1101/454041v1 for BioRxiv preprint
How to cite: pcDNA3.1(+)_SpyCatcher-6aa-sfCherry2(1-10) was a gift from Bo Huang (Addgene plasmid # 117484 ; http://n2t.net/addgene:117484 ; RRID:Addgene_117484)
