[The description below was written by a language model from this plasmid's Addgene catalogue record and pLannotate feature annotations shown in this document.]
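Description:
pcDNA3.1(+)_SpyCatcher-6aa-sfCherry2(1-10) is a mammalian expression plasmid of about 6.4 kb built on the pcDNA3.1(+) backbone. It is propagated in E. coli from a high-copy ColE1/pUC-type origin under ampicillin selection (AmpR with its bla promoter) and also carries an f1 origin. For selection in mammalian cells, the backbone provides a neomycin phosphotransferase gene driven by the SV40 enhancer/early promoter and terminated by the SV40 poly(A) signal. Short annotated hits such as the HIV-1 LTR fragment, ble fragment, lacI fragment and bom fragment are small backbone remnants or similarity matches rather than functional modules.

The payload is a synthetic open reading frame of roughly 990 bp, inserted by Gibson assembly downstream of the CMV immediate-early enhancer/promoter and a T7 promoter, and followed by the bGH polyadenylation signal. It encodes a "tandem binder": SpyCatcher002 joined through a six-amino-acid linker to sfCherry2(1-10), the large non-fluorescent fragment of the split red fluorescent protein sfCherry2. The automated annotation recognises only the sfCherry2 portion as a partial CDS; the SpyCatcher segment, which presumably lies in the unannotated stretch upstream of it, is not called. SpyCatcher forms a covalent isopeptide bond with a SpyTag peptide, while sfCherry2(1-10) regains fluorescence when complemented by the short eleventh β-strand (sfCherry2(11)). Pairing the two binders in one polypeptide is presumably meant to strengthen complementation with a target carrying both peptide tags, although the record does not spell out this design. The associated work concerns bright split red fluorescent proteins for visualising endogenous proteins and synapses. The depositor and sequencing-derived records differ by only three nucleotides and give the same feature map.
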