Features (pLannotate 1.2.2; 20 found; start..end, strand, type, name):
     28..80      -  misc_feature   bom (fragment): basis of mobility region from pBR322
    235..614     +  enhancer       CMV enhancer: human cytomegalovirus immediate early enhancer
    615..818     +  promoter       CMV promoter: human cytomegalovirus (CMV) immediate early promoter
    814..847     +  LTR            5' LTR (truncated) (fragment): truncated 5' long terminal repeat (LTR) from HIV-1
    863..881     +  promoter       T7 promoter: promoter for bacteriophage T7 RNA polymerase
   1287..1907    +  CDS            sfCherry2 (fragment): sfCherry2 is a basic (constitutively fluorescent) fluorescent protein published in 2017, derived from Discosoma sp.. It is reported to be a monomer.
   2010..2234    +  polyA_signal   bGH poly(A) signal: bovine growth hormone polyadenylation signal
   2238..2259    +  promoter       SV40 promoter (fragment): SV40 enhancer and early promoter
   2280..2708    +  rep_origin     f1 ori (sequence partly withheld): f1 bacteriophage origin of replication; arrow indicates direction of (+) strand synthesis
   2722..3051    +  promoter       SV40 promoter: SV40 enhancer and early promoter
   3118..3909    +  CDS            neo: KKA2_KLEPN - Also known as kan, nptII. Experimental evidence at protein level: Swiss-Prot protein existence level 1. Resistance to kanamycin, neomycin, paromomycin, ribostamycin, butirosin and gentamicin B. From Klebsiella pneumoniae.
   3933..4091    +  CDS            ble (fragment): BLE_KLEPN - Experimental evidence at protein level: Swiss-Prot protein existence level 1. Binding protein with a strong affinity to the bleomycin family of antibiotics. Binds to CL990; an antimitotic-antibiotic compound. From Klebsiella pneumoniae.
   4086..4207    +  polyA_signal   SV40 poly(A) signal: SV40 polyadenylation signal
   4280..4296    -  protein_bind   lac operator: The lac repressor binds to the lac operator to inhibit transcription in E. coli. This inhibition can be relieved by adding lactose or isopropyl-β-D-thiogalactopyranoside (IPTG). lac repressor encoded by lacI
   4304..4334    -  promoter       lac promoter: promoter for the E. coli lac operon
   4349..4370    -  protein_bind   CAP binding site: CAP binding activates transcription in the presence of cAMP. E. coli catabolite activator protein
   4383..4475    -  CDS            lacI (fragment): lac repressor; lacI; The lac repressor binds to the lac operator to inhibit transcription in E. coli. This inhibition can be relieved by adding lactose or isopropyl-β-D-thiogalactopyranoside (IPTG).
   4658..5243    -  rep_origin     ori: high-copy-number ColE1/pMB1/pBR322/pUC origin of replication
   5414..6274    -  CDS            AmpR: β-lactamase; bla; confers resistance to ampicillin, carbenicillin, and related antibiotics
   6275..6379    -  promoter       AmpR promoter: bla
>Addgene plasmid #117484 | pcDNA3.1(+)_SpyCatcher-6aa-sfCherry2(1-10) | depositor full sequence | sequence record 221962 | pcDNA3.1(+)_SPC002-6aa-sfCherry2(1-10)
GACGGATCGGGAGATCTCCCGATCCCCTATGGTGCACTCTCAGTACAATCTGCTCTGATGCCGCATAGTT
AAGCCAGTATCTGCTCCCTGCTTGTGTGTTGGAGGTCGCTGAGTAGTGCGCGAGCAAAATTTAAGCTACA
ACAAGGCAAGGCTTGACCGACAATTGCATGAAGAATCTGCTTAGGGTTAGGCGTTTTGCGCTGCTTCGCG
ATGTACGGGCCAGATATACGCGTTGACATTGATTATTGACTAGTTATTAATAGTAATCAATTACGGGGTC
ATTAGTTCATAGCCCATATATGGAGTTCCGCGTTACATAACTTACGGTAAATGGCCCGCCTGGCTGACCG
CCCAACGACCCCCGCCCATTGACGTCAATAATGACGTATGTTCCCATAGTAACGCCAATAGGGACTTTCC
ATTGACGTCAATGGGTGGAGTATTTACGGTAAACTGCCCACTTGGCAGTACATCAAGTGTATCATATGCC
AAGTACGCCCCCTATTGACGTCAATGACGGTAAATGGCCCGCCTGGCATTATGCCCAGTACATGACCTTA
TGGGACTTTCCTACTTGGCAGTACATCTACGTATTAGTCATCGCTATTACCATGGTGATGCGGTTTTGGC
AGTACATCAATGGGCGTGGATAGCGGTTTGACTCACGGGGATTTCCAAGTCTCCACCCCATTGACGTCAA
TGGGAGTTTGTTTTGGCACCAAAATCAACGGGACTTTCCAAAATGTCGTAACAACTCCGCCCCATTGACG
CAAATGGGCGGTAGGCGTGTACGGTGGGAGGTCTATATAAGCAGAGCTCTCTGGCTAACTAGAGAACCCA
CTGCTTACTGGCTTATCGAAATTAATACGACTCACTATAGGGAGACCCAAGCTGGCTAGCGTTTAAACTT
AAGCTTGGGCGCCATGGTAACCACCTTATCAGGTTTATCAGGTGAGCAAGGTCCGTCCGGTGATATGACA
ACTGAAGAAGATAGTGCTACCCATATTAAATTCTCAAAACGTGATGAGGACGGCCGTGAGTTAGCTGGTG
CAACTATGGAGTTGCGTGATTCATCTGGTAAAACTATTAGTACATGGATTTCAGATGGACATGTGAAGGA
TTTCTACCTGTATCCAGGAAAATATACATTTGTCGAAACCGCAGCACCAGACGGTTATGAGGTAGCAACT
GCTATTACCTTTACAGTTAATGAGCAAGGTCAGGTTACTGTAAATGGCGAAGCAACTAAAGGTGACGCTC
ATACTGGCGGTGGCTCTGGTACCATGGAGGAGGACAACATGGCCATCATCAAGGAGTTCATGAGATTCAA
GGTGCACATGGAGGGCAGCGTGAACGGCCACGAGTTCGAGATCGAGGGCGAGGGCGAGGGCCACCCCTAC
GAGGGCACCCAGACCGCCAAGCTGAAGGTGACCAAGGGCGGCCCCCTGCCCTTCGCCTGGGACATCCTGA
GCCCCCAGTTCATGTACGGCAGCAAGGCCTACGTGAAGCACCCCGCCGACATCCCCGACTACCTGAAGCT
GAGCTTCCCCGAGGGCTTCACCTGGGAGAGAGTGATGAACTTCGAGGACGGCGGCGTGGTGACCGTGACC
CAGGACAGCAGCCTGCAGGACGGCCAGTTCATCTACAAGGTGAAGCTGCTGGGCATCAACTTCCCCAGCG
ACGGCCCCGTGATGCAGAAGAAGACCATGGGCTGGGAGGCCAGCACCGAGAGAATGTACCCCGAGGACGG
CGCCCTGAAGGGCGAGATCAACCAGAGACTGAAGCTGAAGGACGGCGGCCACTACGACGCCGAGGTGAAG
ACCACCTACAAGGCCAAGAAGCCCGTGCAGCTGCCCGGCGCCTACAACGTGGACATCAAGCTGGACATCA
CCAGCCACAACGAGGACTGAGGATCCACTAGTCCAGTGTGGTGGAATTCTGCAGATATCCAGCACAGTGG
CGGCCGCTCGAGTCTAGAGGGCCCGTTTAAACCCGCTGATCAGCCTCGACTGTGCCTTCTAGTTGCCAGC
CATCTGTTGTTTGCCCCTCCCCCGTGCCTTCCTTGACCCTGGAAGGTGCCACTCCCACTGTCCTTTCCTA
ATAAAATGAGGAAATTGCATCGCATTGTCTGAGTAGGTGTCATTCTATTCTGGGGGGTGGGGTGGGGCAG
GACAGCAAGGGGGAGGATTGGGAAGACAATAGCAGGCATGCTGGGGATGCGGTGGGCTCTATGGCTTCTG
AGGCGGAAAGAACCAGCTGGGGCTCTAGGGGGTATCCCC
[124 nt withheld, positions 2280-2403]
C
[91 nt withheld, positions 2405-2495]
A
[49 nt withheld, positions 2497-2545]
CCTTTGACGTTGGAGTCCACGTTCTTT
[37 nt withheld, positions 2573-2609]
ACCCTATCTCGGTCTATTCTTTTGATTTATAAGGGATTTTGCCGATTTCGGCCTATTGGTTAAAAAATGA
GCTGATTTAACAAAAATTTAACGCGAATTAATTCTGTGGAATGTGTGTCAGTTAGGGTGTGGAAAGTCCC
CAGGCTCCCCAGCAGGCAGAAGTATGCAAAGCATGCATCTCAATTAGTCAGCAACCAGGTGTGGAAAGTC
CCCAGGCTCCCCAGCAGGCAGAAGTATGCAAAGCATGCATCTCAATTAGTCAGCAACCATAGTCCCGCCC
CTAACTCCGCCCATCCCGCCCCTAACTCCGCCCAGTTCCGCCCATTCTCCGCCCCATGGCTGACTAATTT
TTTTTATTTATGCAGAGGCCGAGGCCGCCTCTGCCTCTGAGCTATTCCAGAAGTAGTGAGGAGGCTTTTT
TGGAGGCCTAGGCTTTTGCAAAAAGCTCCCGGGAGCTTGTATATCCATTTTCGGATCTGATCAAGAGACA
GGATGAGGATCGTTTCGCATGATTGAACAAGATGGATTGCACGCAGGTTCTCCGGCCGCTTGGGTGGAGA
GGCTATTCGGCTATGACTGGGCACAACAGACAATCGGCTGCTCTGATGCCGCCGTGTTCCGGCTGTCAGC
GCAGGGGCGCCCGGTTCTTTTTGTCAAGACCGACCTGTCCGGTGCCCTGAATGAACTGCAGGACGAGGCA
GCGCGGCTATCGTGGCTGGCCACGACGGGCGTTCCTTGCGCAGCTGTGCTCGACGTTGTCACTGAAGCGG
GAAGGGACTGGCTGCTATTGGGCGAAGTGCCGGGGCAGGATCTCCTGTCATCTCACCTTGCTCCTGCCGA
GAAAGTATCCATCATGGCTGATGCAATGCGGCGGCTGCATACGCTTGATCCGGCTACCTGCCCATTCGAC
CACCAAGCGAAACATCGCATCGAGCGAGCACGTACTCGGATGGAAGCCGGTCTTGTCGATCAGGATGATC
TGGACGAAGAGCATCAGGGGCTCGCGCCAGCCGAACTGTTCGCCAGGCTCAAGGCGCGCATGCCCGACGG
CGAGGATCTCGTCGTGACCCATGGCGATGCCTGCTTGCCGAATATCATGGTGGAAAATGGCCGCTTTTCT
GGATTCATCGACTGTGGCCGGCTGGGTGTGGCGGACCGCTATCAGGACATAGCGTTGGCTACCCGTGATA
TTGCTGAAGAGCTTGGCGGCGAATGGGCTGACCGCTTCCTCGTGCTTTACGGTATCGCCGCTCCCGATTC
GCAGCGCATCGCCTTCTATCGCCTTCTTGACGAGTTCTTCTGAGCGGGACTCTGGGGTTCGAAATGACCG
ACCAAGCGACGCCCAACCTGCCATCACGAGATTTCGATTCCACCGCCGCCTTCTATGAAAGGTTGGGCTT
CGGAATCGTTTTCCGGGACGCCGGCTGGATGATCCTCCAGCGCGGGGATCTCATGCTGGAGTTCTTCGCC
CACCCCAACTTGTTTATTGCAGCTTATAATGGTTACAAATAAAGCAATAGCATCACAAATTTCACAAATA
AAGCATTTTTTTCACTGCATTCTAGTTGTGGTTTGTCCAAACTCATCAATGTATCTTATCATGTCTGTAT
ACCGTCGACCTCTAGCTAGAGCTTGGCGTAATCATGGTCATAGCTGTTTCCTGTGTGAAATTGTTATCCG
CTCACAATTCCACACAACATACGAGCCGGAAGCATAAAGTGTAAAGCCTGGGGTGCCTAATGAGTGAGCT
AACTCACATTAATTGCGTTGCGCTCACTGCCCGCTTTCCAGTCGGGAAACCTGTCGTGCCAGCTGCATTA
ATGAATCGGCCAACGCGCGGGGAGAGGCGGTTTGCGTATTGGGCGCTCTTCCGCTTCCTCGCTCACTGAC
TCGCTGCGCTCGGTCGTTCGGCTGCGGCGAGCGGTATCAGCTCACTCAAAGGCGGTAATACGGTTATCCA
CAGAATCAGGGGATAACGCAGGAAAGAACATGTGAGCAAAAGGCCAGCAAAAGGCCAGGAACCGTAAAAA
GGCCGCGTTGCTGGCGTTTTTCCATAGGCTCCGCCCCCCTGACGAGCATCACAAAAATCGACGCTCAAGT
CAGAGGTGGCGAAACCCGACAGGACTATAAAGATACCAGGCGTTTCCCCCTGGAAGCTCCCTCGTGCGCT
CTCCTGTTCCGACCCTGCCGCTTACCGGATACCTGTCCGCCTTTCTCCCTTCGGGAAGCGTGGCGCTTTC
TCATAGCTCACGCTGTAGGTATCTCAGTTCGGTGTAGGTCGTTCGCTCCAAGCTGGGCTGTGTGCACGAA
CCCCCCGTTCAGCCCGACCGCTGCGCCTTATCCGGTAACTATCGTCTTGAGTCCAACCCGGTAAGACACG
ACTTATCGCCACTGGCAGCAGCCACTGGTAACAGGATTAGCAGAGCGAGGTATGTAGGCGGTGCTACAGA
GTTCTTGAAGTGGTGGCCTAACTACGGCTACACTAGAAGAACAGTATTTGGTATCTGCGCTCTGCTGAAG
CCAGTTACCTTCGGAAAAAGAGTTGGTAGCTCTTGATCCGGCAAACAAACCACCGCTGGTAGCGGTTTTT
TTGTTTGCAAGCAGCAGATTACGCGCAGAAAAAAAGGATCTCAAGAAGATCCTTTGATCTTTTCTACGGG
GTCTGACGCTCAGTGGAACGAAAACTCACGTTAAGGGATTTTGGTCATGAGATTATCAAAAAGGATCTTC
ACCTAGATCCTTTTAAATTAAAAATGAAGTTTTAAATCAATCTAAAGTATATATGAGTAAACTTGGTCTG
ACAGTTACCAATGCTTAATCAGTGAGGCACCTATCTCAGCGATCTGTCTATTTCGTTCATCCATAGTTGC
CTGACTCCCCGTCGTGTAGATAACTACGATACGGGAGGGCTTACCATCTGGCCCCAGTGCTGCAATGATA
CCGCGAGACCCACGCTCACCGGCTCCAGATTTATCAGCAATAAACCAGCCAGCCGGAAGGGCCGAGCGCA
GAAGTGGTCCTGCAACTTTATCCGCCTCCATCCAGTCTATTAATTGTTGCCGGGAAGCTAGAGTAAGTAG
TTCGCCAGTTAATAGTTTGCGCAACGTTGTTGCCATTGCTACAGGCATCGTGGTGTCACGCTCGTCGTTT
GGTATGGCTTCATTCAGCTCCGGTTCCCAACGATCAAGGCGAGTTACATGATCCCCCATGTTGTGCAAAA
AAGCGGTTAGCTCCTTCGGTCCTCCGATCGTTGTCAGAAGTAAGTTGGCCGCAGTGTTATCACTCATGGT
TATGGCAGCACTGCATAATTCTCTTACTGTCATGCCATCCGTAAGATGCTTTTCTGTGACTGGTGAGTAC
TCAACCAAGTCATTCTGAGAATAGTGTATGCGGCGACCGAGTTGCTCTTGCCCGGCGTCAATACGGGATA
ATACCGCGCCACATAGCAGAACTTTAAAAGTGCTCATCATTGGAAAACGTTCTTCGGGGCGAAAACTCTC
AAGGATCTTACCGCTGTTGAGATCCAGTTCGATGTAACCCACTCGTGCACCCAACTGATCTTCAGCATCT
TTTACTTTCACCAGCGTTTCTGGGTGAGCAAAAACAGGAAGGCAAAATGCCGCAAAAAAGGGAATAAGGG
CGACACGGAAATGTTGAATACTCATACTCTTCCTTTTTCAATATTATTGAAGCATTTATCAGGGTTATTG
TCTCATGAGCGGATACATATTTGAATGTATTTAGAAAAATAAACAAATAGGGGTTCCGCGCACATTTCCC
CGAAAAGTGCCACCTGACGTC
