Features (pLannotate 1.2.2; 20 found; start..end, strand, type, name):
     28..80      -  misc_feature   bom (fragment): basis of mobility region from pBR322
    235..614     +  enhancer       CMV enhancer: human cytomegalovirus immediate early enhancer
    615..818     +  promoter       CMV promoter: human cytomegalovirus (CMV) immediate early promoter
    814..847     +  LTR            5' LTR (truncated) (fragment): truncated 5' long terminal repeat (LTR) from HIV-1
    863..881     +  promoter       T7 promoter: promoter for bacteriophage T7 RNA polymerase
   1287..1907    +  CDS            sfCherry2 (fragment): sfCherry2 is a basic (constitutively fluorescent) fluorescent protein published in 2017, derived from Discosoma sp.. It is reported to be a monomer.
   2010..2234    +  polyA_signal   bGH poly(A) signal: bovine growth hormone polyadenylation signal
   2238..2259    +  promoter       SV40 promoter (fragment): SV40 enhancer and early promoter
   2280..2708    +  rep_origin     f1 ori (sequence partly withheld): f1 bacteriophage origin of replication; arrow indicates direction of (+) strand synthesis
   2722..3051    +  promoter       SV40 promoter: SV40 enhancer and early promoter
   3118..3909    +  CDS            neo: KKA2_KLEPN - Also known as kan, nptII. Experimental evidence at protein level: Swiss-Prot protein existence level 1. Resistance to kanamycin, neomycin, paromomycin, ribostamycin, butirosin and gentamicin B. From Klebsiella pneumoniae.
   3933..4091    +  CDS            ble (fragment): BLE_KLEPN - Experimental evidence at protein level: Swiss-Prot protein existence level 1. Binding protein with a strong affinity to the bleomycin family of antibiotics. Binds to CL990; an antimitotic-antibiotic compound. From Klebsiella pneumoniae.
   4086..4207    +  polyA_signal   SV40 poly(A) signal: SV40 polyadenylation signal
   4280..4296    -  protein_bind   lac operator: The lac repressor binds to the lac operator to inhibit transcription in E. coli. This inhibition can be relieved by adding lactose or isopropyl-β-D-thiogalactopyranoside (IPTG). lac repressor encoded by lacI
   4304..4334    -  promoter       lac promoter: promoter for the E. coli lac operon
   4349..4370    -  protein_bind   CAP binding site: CAP binding activates transcription in the presence of cAMP. E. coli catabolite activator protein
   4383..4475    -  CDS            lacI (fragment): lac repressor; lacI; The lac repressor binds to the lac operator to inhibit transcription in E. coli. This inhibition can be relieved by adding lactose or isopropyl-β-D-thiogalactopyranoside (IPTG).
   4658..5246    -  rep_origin     ori: high-copy-number ColE1/pMB1/pBR322/pUC origin of replication
   5417..6277    -  CDS            AmpR: β-lactamase; bla; confers resistance to ampicillin, carbenicillin, and related antibiotics
   6278..6382    -  promoter       AmpR promoter: bla
>Addgene plasmid #117484 | pcDNA3.1(+)_SpyCatcher-6aa-sfCherry2(1-10) | addgene full sequence | sequence record 226761 | Addgene NGS Result
GACGGATCGGGAGATCTCCCGATCCCCTATGGTGCACTCTCAGTACAATCTGCTCTGATGCCGCATAGTT
AAGCCAGTATCTGCTCCCTGCTTGTGTGTTGGAGGTCGCTGAGTAGTGCGCGAGCAAAATTTAAGCTACA
ACAAGGCAAGGCTTGACCGACAATTGCATGAAGAATCTGCTTAGGGTTAGGCGTTTTGCGCTGCTTCGCG
ATGTACGGGCCAGATATACGCGTTGACATTGATTATTGACTAGTTATTAATAGTAATCAATTACGGGGTC
ATTAGTTCATAGCCCATATATGGAGTTCCGCGTTACATAACTTACGGTAAATGGCCCGCCTGGCTGACCG
CCCAACGACCCCCGCCCATTGACGTCAATAATGACGTATGTTCCCATAGTAACGCCAATAGGGACTTTCC
ATTGACGTCAATGGGTGGAGTATTTACGGTAAACTGCCCACTTGGCAGTACATCAAGTGTATCATATGCC
AAGTACGCCCCCTATTGACGTCAATGACGGTAAATGGCCCGCCTGGCATTATGCCCAGTACATGACCTTA
TGGGACTTTCCTACTTGGCAGTACATCTACGTATTAGTCATCGCTATTACCATGGTGATGCGGTTTTGGC
AGTACATCAATGGGCGTGGATAGCGGTTTGACTCACGGGGATTTCCAAGTCTCCACCCCATTGACGTCAA
TGGGAGTTTGTTTTGGCACCAAAATCAACGGGACTTTCCAAAATGTCGTAACAACTCCGCCCCATTGACG
CAAATGGGCGGTAGGCGTGTACGGTGGGAGGTCTATATAAGCAGAGCTCTCTGGCTAACTAGAGAACCCA
CTGCTTACTGGCTTATCGAAATTAATACGACTCACTATAGGGAGACCCAAGCTGGCTAGCGTTTAAACTT
AAGCTTGGGCGCCATGGTAACCACCTTATCAGGTTTATCAGGTGAGCAAGGTCCGTCCGGTGATATGACA
ACTGAAGAAGATAGTGCTACCCATATTAAATTCTCAAAACGTGATGAGGACGGCCGTGAGTTAGCTGGTG
CAACTATGGAGTTGCGTGATTCATCTGGTAAAACTATTAGTACATGGATTTCAGATGGACATGTGAAGGA
TTTCTACCTGTATCCAGGAAAATATACATTTGTCGAAACCGCAGCACCAGACGGTTATGAGGTAGCAACT
GCTATTACCTTTACAGTTAATGAGCAAGGTCAGGTTACTGTAAATGGCGAAGCAACTAAAGGTGACGCTC
ATACTGGCGGTGGCTCTGGTACCATGGAGGAGGACAACATGGCCATCATCAAGGAGTTCATGAGATTCAA
GGTGCACATGGAGGGCAGCGTGAACGGCCACGAGTTCGAGATCGAGGGCGAGGGCGAGGGCCACCCCTAC
GAGGGCACCCAGACCGCCAAGCTGAAGGTGACCAAGGGCGGCCCCCTGCCCTTCGCCTGGGACATCCTGA
GCCCCCAGTTCATGTACGGCAGCAAGGCCTACGTGAAGCACCCCGCCGACATCCCCGACTACCTGAAGCT
GAGCTTCCCCGAGGGCTTCACCTGGGAGAGAGTGATGAACTTCGAGGACGGCGGCGTGGTGACCGTGACC
CAGGACAGCAGCCTGCAGGACGGCCAGTTCATCTACAAGGTGAAGCTGCTGGGCATCAACTTCCCCAGCG
ACGGCCCCGTGATGCAGAAGAAGACCATGGGCTGGGAGGCCAGCACCGAGAGAATGTACCCCGAGGACGG
CGCCCTGAAGGGCGAGATCAACCAGAGACTGAAGCTGAAGGACGGCGGCCACTACGACGCCGAGGTGAAG
ACCACCTACAAGGCCAAGAAGCCCGTGCAGCTGCCCGGCGCCTACAACGTGGACATCAAGCTGGACATCA
CCAGCCACAACGAGGACTGAGGATCCACTAGTCCAGTGTGGTGGAATTCTGCAGATATCCAGCACAGTGG
CGGCCGCTCGAGTCTAGAGGGCCCGTTTAAACCCGCTGATCAGCCTCGACTGTGCCTTCTAGTTGCCAGC
CATCTGTTGTTTGCCCCTCCCCCGTGCCTTCCTTGACCCTGGAAGGTGCCACTCCCACTGTCCTTTCCTA
ATAAAATGAGGAAATTGCATCGCATTGTCTGAGTAGGTGTCATTCTATTCTGGGGGGTGGGGTGGGGCAG
GACAGCAAGGGGGAGGATTGGGAAGACAATAGCAGGCATGCTGGGGATGCGGTGGGCTCTATGGCTTCTG
AGGCGGAAAGAACCAGCTGGGGCTCTAGGGGGTATCCCC
[124 nt withheld, positions 2280-2403]
C
[91 nt withheld, positions 2405-2495]
A
[49 nt withheld, positions 2497-2545]
CCTTTGACGTTGGAGTCCACGTTCTTT
[37 nt withheld, positions 2573-2609]
ACCCTATCTCGGTCTATTCTTTTGATTTATAAGGGATTTTGCCGATTTCGGCCTATTGGTTAAAAAATGA
GCTGATTTAACAAAAATTTAACGCGAATTAATTCTGTGGAATGTGTGTCAGTTAGGGTGTGGAAAGTCCC
CAGGCTCCCCAGCAGGCAGAAGTATGCAAAGCATGCATCTCAATTAGTCAGCAACCAGGTGTGGAAAGTC
CCCAGGCTCCCCAGCAGGCAGAAGTATGCAAAGCATGCATCTCAATTAGTCAGCAACCATAGTCCCGCCC
CTAACTCCGCCCATCCCGCCCCTAACTCCGCCCAGTTCCGCCCATTCTCCGCCCCATGGCTGACTAATTT
TTTTTATTTATGCAGAGGCCGAGGCCGCCTCTGCCTCTGAGCTATTCCAGAAGTAGTGAGGAGGCTTTTT
TGGAGGCCTAGGCTTTTGCAAAAAGCTCCCGGGAGCTTATATATCCATTTTCGGATCTGATCAAGAGACA
GGATGAGGATCGTTTCGCATGATTGAACAAGATGGATTGCACGCAGGTTCTCCGGCCGCTTGGGTGGAGA
GGCTATTCGGCTATGACTGGGCACAACAGACAATCGGCTGCTCTGATGCCGCCGTGTTCCGGCTGTCAGC
GCAGGGGCGCCCGGTTCTTTTTGTCAAGACCGACCTGTCCGGTGCCCTGAATGAACTGCAGGACGAGGCA
GCGCGGCTATCGTGGCTGGCCACGACGGGCGTTCCTTGCGCAGCTGTGCTCGACGTTGTCACTGAAGCGG
GAAGGGACTGGCTGCTATTGGGCGAAGTGCCGGGGCAGGATCTCCTGTCATCTCACCTTGCTCCTGCCGA
GAAAGTATCCATCATGGCTGATGCAATGCGGCGGCTGCATACGCTTGATCCGGCTACCTGCCCATTCGAC
CACCAAGCGAAACATCGCATCGAGCGAGCACGTACTCGGATGGAAGCCGGTCTTGTCGATCAGGATGATC
TGGACGAAGAGCATCAGGGGCTCGCGCCAGCCGAACTGTTCGCCAGGCTCAAGGCGCGCATGCCCGACGG
CGAGGATCTCGTCGTGACCCATGGCGATGCCTGCTTGCCGAATATCATGGTGGAAAATGGCCGCTTTTCT
GGATTCATCGACTGTGGCCGGCTGGGTGTGGCGGACCGCTATCAGGACATAGCGTTGGCTACCCGTGATA
TTGCTGAAGAGCTTGGCGGCGAATGGGCTGACCGCTTCCTCGTGCTTTACGGTATCGCCGCTCCCGATTC
GCAGCGCATCGCCTTCTATCGCCTTCTTGACGAGTTCTTCTGAGCGGGACTCTGGGGTTCGAAATGACCG
ACCAAGCGACGCCCAACCTGCCATCACGAGATTTCGATTCCACCGCCGCCTTCTATGAAAGGTTGGGCTT
CGGAATCGTTTTCCGGGACGCCGGCTGGATGATCCTCCAGCGCGGGGATCTCATGCTGGAGTTCTTCGCC
CACCCCAACTTGTTTATTGCAGCTTATAATGGTTACAAATAAAGCAATAGCATCACAAATTTCACAAATA
AAGCATTTTTTTCACTGCATTCTAGTTGTGGTTTGTCCAAACTCATCAATGTATCTTATCATGTCTGTAT
ACCGTCGACCTCTAGCTAGAGCTTGGCGTAATCATGGTCATAGCTGTTTCCTGTGTGAAATTGTTATCCG
CTCACAATTCCACACAACATACGAGCCGGAAGCATAAAGTGTAAAGCCTGGGGTGCCTAATGAGTGAGCT
AACTCACATTAATTGCGTTGCGCTCACTGCCCGCTTTCCAGTCGGGAAACCTGTCGTGCCAGCTGCATTA
ATGAATCGGCCAACGCGCGGGGAGAGGCGGTTTGCGTATTGGGCGCTCTTCCGCTTCCTCGCTCACTGAC
TCGCTGCGCTCGGTCGTTCGGCTGCGGCGAGCGGTATCAGCTCACTCAAAGGCGGTAATACGGTTATCCA
CAGAATCAGGGGATAACGCAGGAAAGAACATGTGAGCAAAAGGCCAGCAAAAGGCCAGGAACCGTAAAAA
GGCCGCGTTGCTGGCGTTTTTCCATAGGCTCCGCCCCCCTGACGAGCATCACAAAAATCGACGCTCAAGT
CAGAGGTGGCGAAACCCGACAGGACTATAAAGATACCAGGCGTTTCCCCCTGGAAGCTCCCTCGTGCGCT
CTCCTGTTCCGACCCTGCCGCTTACCGGATACCTGTCCGCCTTTCTCCCTTCGGGAAGCGTGGCGCTTTC
TCATAGCTCACGCTGTAGGTATCTCAGTTCGGTGTAGGTCGTTCGCTCCAAGCTGGGCTGTGTGCACGAA
CCCCCCGTTCAGCCCGACCGCTGCGCCTTATCCGGTAACTATCGTCTTGAGTCCAACCCGGTAAGACACG
ACTTATCGCCACTGGCAGCAGCCACTGGTAACAGGATTAGCAGAGCGAGGTATGTAGGCGGTGCTACAGA
GTTCTTGAAGTGGTGGCCTAACTACGGCTACACTAGAAGAACAGTATTTGGTATCTGCGCTCTGCTGAAG
CCAGTTACCTTCGGAAAAAGAGTTGGTAGCTCTTGATCCGGCAAACAAACCACCGCTGGTAGCGGTGGTT
TTTTTGTTTGCAAGCAGCAGATTACGCGCAGAAAAAAAGGATCTCAAGAAGATCCTTTGATCTTTTCTAC
GGGGTCTGACGCTCAGTGGAACGAAAACTCACGTTAAGGGATTTTGGTCATGAGATTATCAAAAAGGATC
TTCACCTAGATCCTTTTAAATTAAAAATGAAGTTTTAAATCAATCTAAAGTATATATGAGTAAACTTGGT
CTGACAGTTACCAATGCTTAATCAGTGAGGCACCTATCTCAGCGATCTGTCTATTTCGTTCATCCATAGT
TGCCTGACTCCCCGTCGTGTAGATAACTACGATACGGGAGGGCTTACCATCTGGCCCCAGTGCTGCAATG
ATACCGCGAGACCCACGCTCACCGGCTCCAGATTTATCAGCAATAAACCAGCCAGCCGGAAGGGCCGAGC
GCAGAAGTGGTCCTGCAACTTTATCCGCCTCCATCCAGTCTATTAATTGTTGCCGGGAAGCTAGAGTAAG
TAGTTCGCCAGTTAATAGTTTGCGCAACGTTGTTGCCATTGCTACAGGCATCGTGGTGTCACGCTCGTCG
TTTGGTATGGCTTCATTCAGCTCCGGTTCCCAACGATCAAGGCGAGTTACATGATCCCCCATGTTGTGCA
AAAAAGCGGTTAGCTCCTTCGGTCCTCCGATCGTTGTCAGAAGTAAGTTGGCCGCAGTGTTATCACTCAT
GGTTATGGCAGCACTGCATAATTCTCTTACTGTCATGCCATCCGTAAGATGCTTTTCTGTGACTGGTGAG
TACTCAACCAAGTCATTCTGAGAATAGTGTATGCGGCGACCGAGTTGCTCTTGCCCGGCGTCAATACGGG
ATAATACCGCGCCACATAGCAGAACTTTAAAAGTGCTCATCATTGGAAAACGTTCTTCGGGGCGAAAACT
CTCAAGGATCTTACCGCTGTTGAGATCCAGTTCGATGTAACCCACTCGTGCACCCAACTGATCTTCAGCA
TCTTTTACTTTCACCAGCGTTTCTGGGTGAGCAAAAACAGGAAGGCAAAATGCCGCAAAAAAGGGAATAA
GGGCGACACGGAAATGTTGAATACTCATACTCTTCCTTTTTCAATATTATTGAAGCATTTATCAGGGTTA
TTGTCTCATGAGCGGATACATATTTGAATGTATTTAGAAAAATAAACAAATAGGGGTTCCGCGCACATTT
CCCCGAAAAGTGCCACCTGACGTC
